>Addgene plasmid #139564 | pET28a-SznF | addgene full sequence | sequence record 273428 | Addgene NGS Result
TGGCGAATGGG
[124 nt withheld, positions 12-135]
C
[91 nt withheld, positions 137-227]
A
[49 nt withheld, positions 229-277]
CCTTTGACGTTGGAGTCCACGTTCTTT
[37 nt withheld, positions 305-341]
ACCCTATCTCGGTCTATTCTTTTGATTTATAAGGGATTTTGCCGATTTCGGCCTATTGGTTAAAAAATGA
GCTGATTTAACAAAAATTTAACGCGAATTTTAACAAAATATTAACGCTTACAATTTAGGTGGCACTTTTC
GGGGAAATGTGCGCGGAACCCCTATTTGTTTATTTTTCTAAATACATTCAAATATGTATCCGCTCATGAA
TTAATTCTTAGAAAAACTCATCGAGCATCAAATGAAACTGCAATTTATTCATATCAGGATTATCAATACC
ATATTTTTGAAAAAGCCGTTTCTGTAATGAAGGAGAAAACTCACCGAGGCAGTTCCATAGGATGGCAAGA
TCCTGGTATCGGTCTGCGATTCCGACTCGTCCAACATCAATACAACCTATTAATTTCCCCTCGTCAAAAA
TAAGGTTATCAAGTGAGAAATCACCATGAGTGACGACTGAATCCGGTGAGAATGGCAAAAGTTTATGCAT
TTCTTTCCAGACTTGTTCAACAGGCCAGCCATTACGCTCGTCATCAAAATCACTCGCATCAACCAAACCG
TTATTCATTCGTGATTGCGCCTGAGCGAGACGAAATACGCGATCGCTGTTAAAAGGACAATTACAAACAG
GAATCGAATGCAACCGGCGCAGGAACACTGCCAGCGCATCAACAATATTTTCACCTGAATCAGGATATTC
TTCTAATACCTGGAATGCTGTTTTCCCGGGGATCGCAGTGGTGAGTAACCATGCATCATCAGGAGTACGG
ATAAAATGCTTGATGGTCGGAAGAGGCATAAATTCCGTCAGCCAGTTTAGTCTGACCATCTCATCTGTAA
CATCATTGGCAACGCTACCTTTGCCATGTTTCAGAAACAACTCTGGCGCATCGGGCTTCCCATACAATCG
ATAGATTGTCGCACCTGATTGCCCGACATTATCGCGAGCCCATTTATACCCATATAAATCAGCATCCATG
TTGGAATTTAATCGCGGCCTAGAGCAAGACGTTTCCCGTTGAATATGGCTCATAACACCCCTTGTATTAC
TGTTTATGTAAGCAGACAGTTTTATTGTTCATGACCAAAATCCCTTAACGTGAGTTTTCGTTCCACTGAG
CGTCAGACCCCGTAGAAAAGATCAAAGGATCTTCTTGAGATCCTTTTTTTCTGCGCGTAATCTGCTGCTT
GCAAACAAAAAAACCACCGCTACCAGCGGTGGTTTGTTTGCCGGATCAAGAGCTACCAACTCTTTTTCCG
AAGGTAACTGGCTTCAGCAGAGCGCAGATACCAAATACTGTCCTTCTAGTGTAGCCGTAGTTAGGCCACC
ACTTCAAGAACTCTGTAGCACCGCCTACATACCTCGCTCTGCTAATCCTGTTACCAGTGGCTGCTGCCAG
TGGCGATAAGTCGTGTCTTACCGGGTTGGACTCAAGACGATAGTTACCGGATAAGGCGCAGCGGTCGGGC
TGAACGGGGGGTTCGTGCACACAGCCCAGCTTGGAGCGAACGACCTACACCGAACTGAGATACCTACAGC
GTGAGCTATGAGAAAGCGCCACGCTTCCCGAAGGGAGAAAGGCGGACAGGTATCCGGTAAGCGGCAGGGT
CGGAACAGGAGAGCGCACGAGGGAGCTTCCAGGGGGAAACGCCTGGTATCTTTATAGTCCTGTCGGGTTT
CGCCACCTCTGACTTGAGCGTCGATTTTTGTGATGCTCGTCAGGGGGGCGGAGCCTATGGAAAAACGCCA
GCAACGCGGCCTTTTTACGGTTCCTGGCCTTTTGCTGGCCTTTTGCTCACATGTTCTTTCCTGCGTTATC
CCCTGATTCTGTGGATAACCGTATTACCGCCTTTGAGTGAGCTGATACCGCTCGCCGCAGCCGAACGACC
GAGCGCAGCGAGTCAGTGAGCGAGGAAGCGGAAGAGCGCCTGATGCGGTATTTTCTCCTTACGCATCTGT
GCGGTATTTCACACCGCAATGGTGCACTCTCAGTACAATCTGCTCTGATGCCGCATAGTTAAGCCAGTAT
ACACTCCGCTATCGCTACGTGACTGGGTCATGGCTGCGCCCCGACACCCGCCAACACCCGCTGACGCGCC
CTGACGGGCTTGTCTGCTCCCGGCATCCGCTTACAGACAAGCTGTGACCGTCTCCGGGAGCTGCATGTGT
CAGAGGTTTTCACCGTCATCACCGAAACGCGCGAGGCAGCTGCGGTAAAGCTCATCAGCGTGGTCGTGAA
GCGATTCACAGATGTCTGCCTGTTCATCCGCGTCCAGCTCGTTGAGTTTCTCCAGAAGCGTTAATGTCTG
GCTTCTGATAAAGCGGGCCATGTTAAGGGCGGTTTTTTCCTGTTTGGTCACTGATGCCTCCGTGTAAGGG
GGATTTCTGTTCATGGGGGTAATGATACCGATGAAACGAGAGAGGATGCTCACGATACGGGTTACTGATG
ATGAACATGCCCGGTTACTGGAACGTTGTGAGGGTAAACAACTGGCGGTATGGATGCGGCGGGACCAGAG
AAAAATCACTCAGGGTCAATGCCAGCGCTTCGTTAATACAGATGTAGGTGTTCCACAGGGTAGCCAGCAG
CATCCTGCGATGCAGATCCGGAACATAATGGTGCAGGGCGCTGACTTCCGCGTTTCCAGACTTTACGAAA
CACGGAAACCGAAGACCATTCATGTTGTTGCTCAGGTCGCAGACGTTTTGCAGCAGCAGTCGCTTCACGT
TCGCTCGCGTATCGGTGATTCATTCTGCTAACCAGTAAGGCAACCCCGCCAGCCTAGCCGGGTCCTCAAC
GACAGGAGCACGATCATGCGCACCCGTGGGGCCGCCATGCCGGCGATAATGGCCTGCTTCTCGCCGAAAC
GTTTGGTGGCGGGACCAGTGACGAAGGCTTGAGCGAGGGCGTGCAAGATTCCGAATACCGCAAGCGACAG
GCCGATCATCGTCGCGCTCCAGCGAAAGCGGTCCTCGCCGAAAATGACCCAGAGCGCTGCCGGCACCTGT
CCTACGAGTTGCATGATAAAGAAGACAGTCATAAGTGCGGCGACGATAGTCATGCCCCGCGCCCACCGGA
AGGAGCTGACTGGGTTGAAGGCTCTCAAGGGCATCGGTCGAGATCCCGGTGCCTAATGAGTGAGCTAACT
TACATTAATTGCGTTGCGCTCACTGCCCGCTTTCCAGTCGGGAAACCTGTCGTGCCAGCTGCATTAATGA
ATCGGCCAACGCGCGGGGAGAGGCGGTTTGCGTATTGGGCGCCAGGGTGGTTTTTCTTTTCACCAGTGAG
ACGGGCAACAGCTGATTGCCCTTCACCGCCTGGCCCTGAGAGAGTTGCAGCAAGCGGTCCACGCTGGTTT
GCCCCAGCAGGCGAAAATCCTGTTTGATGGTGGTTAACGGCGGGATATAACATGAGCTGTCTTCGGTATC
GTCGTATCCCACTACCGAGATATCCGCACCAACGCGCAGCCCGGACTCGGTAATGGCGCGCATTGCGCCC
AGCGCCATCTGATCGTTGGCAACCAGCATCGCAGTGGGAACGATGCCCTCATTCAGCATTTGCATGGTTT
GTTGAAAACCGGACATGGCACTCCAGTCGCCTTCCCGTTCCGCTATCGGCTGAATTTGATTGCGAGTGAG
ATATTTATGCCAGCCAGCCAGACGCAGACGCGCCGAGACAGAACTTAATGGGCCCGCTAACAGCGCGATT
TGCTGGTGACCCAATGCGACCAGATGCTCCACGCCCAGTCGCGTACCGTCTTCATGGGAGAAAATAATAC
TGTTGATGGGTGTCTGGTCAGAGACATCAAGAAATAACGCCGGAACATTAGTGCAGGCAGCTTCCACAGC
AATGGCATCCTGGTCATCCAGCGGATAGTTAATGATCAGCCCACTGACGCGTTGCGCGAGAAGATTGTGC
ACCGCCGCTTTACAGGCTTCGACGCCGCTTCGTTCTACCATCGACACCACCACGCTGGCACCCAGTTGAT
CGGCGCGAGATTTAATCGCCGCGACAATTTGCGACGGCGCGTGCAGGGCCAGACTGGAGGTGGCAACGCC
AATCAGCAACGACTGTTTGCCCGCCAGTTGTTGTGCCACGCGGTTGGGAATGTAATTCAGCTCCGCCATC
GCCGCTTCCACTTTTTCCCGCGTTTTCGCAGAAACGTGGCTGGCCTGGTTCACCACGCGGGAAACGGTCT
GATAAGAGACACCGGCATACTCTGCGACATCGTATAACGTTACTGGTTTCACATTCACCACCCTGAATTG
ACTCTCTTCCGGGCGCTATCATGCCATACCGCGAAAGGTTTTGCGCCATTCGATGGTGTCCGGGATCTCG
ACGCTCTCCCTTATGCGACTCCTGCATTAGGAAGCAGCCCAGTAGTAGGTTGAGGCCGTTGAGCACCGCC
GCCGCAAGGAATGGTGCATGCAAGGAGATGGCGCCCAACAGTCCCCCGGCCACGGGGCCTGCCACCATAC
CCACGCCGAAACAAGCGCTCATGAGCCCGAAGTGGCGAGCCCGATCTTCCCCATCGGTGATGTCGGCGAT
ATAGGCGCCAGCAACCGCACCTGTGGCGCCGGTGATGCCGGCCACGATGCGTCCGGCGTAGAGGATCGAG
ATCTCGATCCCGCGAAATTAATACGACTCACTATAGGGGAATTGTGAGCGGATAACAATTCCCCTCTAGA
AATAATTTTGTTTAACTTTAAGAAGGAGATATACCATGGGCAGCAGCCATCATCATCATCATCACAGCAG
CGGCCTGGTGCCGCGCGGCAGCCATATGAGTCACGTCCCCCCGCACGTCCCGTTCGAGCTCAGCGGCGCG
GAACTGCGCGACGCGATCGTGCAGTACGCCACCAACCCGATCTACCACGACAACCTCGACTGGCTGAACC
ACGACAACCCCTACCGCCGGCAGCTAAGGCCGCAGGTGCTGCCCCACCTGGACTACGACAAGGTCCCGGG
CCGGGAGAACATCCTCAACTACGCGAGCCTGGCCGTGCAGCGCCTGCTGACCTCCGTCTACGAGGCCGAC
CTGGTGTTCTTCCCCAAGTCCGGGCTGAAGGGCAAGGAGGAGGACTTCCGGGCGTTCTACAGCCCCGCCA
ACCGGGCGCTCGGCGAGCGGATCCGGCCGGCGCTGGAGCGCTACGCCTTCGGTTTCCTCGACGACGAGGT
GGAGACCTCCGGCACCTGGACCGCGCAGAGCCTGGACGCCTACCTGGACTCCCTGGACACCGCGGGCGGC
GCGGAGCAGTCCCCGGTGGAGAAGGCCATCCTCGGCTCGGCCGACCGCGAGCGCGCGGCCCGGATGTGGC
TGGTGCAGTTCGCGCCGGACTTCCTCTCCGAGGCCTCGCCGATGATGCGCAACGTGCTCGGCTACTACGG
CCCGGCCCAGTCCGAGTGGTTCAAGGTCGTCATCGACGAGTACGGCTACGGCGTCCACGACACCAAGCAC
AGCACCCTGTTCGAGCGGACCCTGGAGTCGGTGGGCCTGGAGTCCGACCTGCACCGGTACTGGCAGTACT
ACCTGAACAGCAGCCTGCTGCTGAACAACTACTTCCACTACCTGGGCAAGAACCACGAGCTGTTCTTCCG
TTACGTCGGCGCGCTGTACTACACGGAGAGCTCCCTGGTCGACTTCTGCCGCCGCGCGGACCACCTGCTG
CGCGAGGTGTTCGGCGACACGGTGGACACCACCTACTTCACCGAGCACATCCACATCGACCAGCACCACG
GCCGGATGGCCCGCGAGAAGATCATCAAGCCGCTGGTGGAGGCGCACGGCGACGGCATCATCCCGGAGAT
CGTGCGGGGCATCGAGGAGTACCGGGTGCTGCTGGAGATCGGCGACTTCGACTTCTCCGAGCAGATCGCG
TGGATGGACGCCCAGCCCGAGCTGAAGAAGCTGCACGACCCGGTCTTCGAGGGTCTCAAGCAGGGCAAGG
TCGACGCCCCCGTGGCGCACCTGGTCGAACCGCGCGGCGAGCTGTCCAACACCCACTGCCACGACGGTGA
CGAGCTGTGCCACATCGTCTCCGGCACCATGCGCTTCGAGAGCGGCCTGGGCTCCTCGCTGACCCTCCAG
GCCGGCGAGGGCGTCGTCATCAAGCGCAACCGGCTGCACGGCGCGAACATCGAGTCGGACGAGTGCGTCT
ACGAGATCCACTCGGTGGGGGACTACCGAAAGTGCCTGTAGAAGCTTGCGGCCGCACTCGAGCACCACCA
CCACCACCACTGAGATCCGGCTGCTAACAAAGCCCGAAAGGAAGCTGAGTTGGCTGCTGCCACCGCTGAG
CAATAACTAGCATAACCCCTTGGGGCCTCTAAACGGGTCTTGAGGGGTTTTTTGCTGAAAGGAGGAACTA
TATCCGGAT
Features (pLannotate 1.2.2; 20 found; start..end, strand, type, name):
     12..440     +  rep_origin     f1 ori (sequence partly withheld): f1 bacteriophage origin of replication; arrow indicates direction of (+) strand synthesis
    493..550     +  promoter       AmpR promoter (fragment): bla
    559..1374    -  CDS            KanR: aminoglycoside phosphotransferase; aph(3')-Ia; confers resistance to kanamycin in bacteria or G418 (Geneticin®) in eukaryotes
   1496..2084    +  rep_origin     ori: high-copy-number ColE1/pMB1/pBR322/pUC origin of replication
   2270..2409    -  misc_feature   bom: basis of mobility region from pBR322
   2511..2702    -  CDS            rop: Rop protein, which maintains plasmids at low copy number; rop
   2719..3099    +  CDS            YPB1_ECOLX: Protein predicted: Swiss-Prot protein existence level 4. From Escherichia coli.
   3171..3462    -  CDS            TcR (fragment): tetracycline efflux protein; tet; confers resistance to tetracycline
   3477..3498    -  protein_bind   CAP binding site: CAP binding activates transcription in the presence of cAMP. E. coli catabolite activator protein
   3511..4593    -  CDS            lacI: lac repressor; lacI; The lac repressor binds to the lac operator to inhibit transcription in E. coli. This inhibition can be relieved by adding lactose or isopropyl-β-D-thiogalactopyranoside (IPTG).
   4594..4671    -  promoter       lacI promoter: lacI
   4679..4958    -  CDS            TcR (fragment): tetracycline efflux protein; tet; confers resistance to tetracycline
   4980..4998    +  promoter       T7 promoter: promoter for bacteriophage T7 RNA polymerase
   4999..5023    +  protein_bind   lac operator: The lac repressor binds to the lac operator to inhibit transcription in E. coli. This inhibition can be relieved by adding lactose or isopropyl-β-D-thiogalactopyranoside (IPTG). lac repressor encoded by lacI
   5038..5060    +  RBS            RBS: efficient ribosome binding site from bacteriophage T7 gene 10 (Olins and Rangwala, 1989)
   5079..5095    +  CDS            capTEV™ (fragment): composite tag for in vivo biotinylation, TEV protease cleavage, and 6xHis tagging
   5106..5123    +  CDS            thrombin site: thrombin recognition and cleavage site
   6564..6581    +  CDS            9xHis (fragment): 9xHis affinity tag
   6591..6640    +  CDS            SET1 (fragment): solubility-enhancement tag derived from T7 phage gene 10B
   6648..6695    +  terminator     T7 terminator: transcription terminator for bacteriophage T7 RNA polymerase
