[The description below was written by a language model from this plasmid's Addgene catalogue record and pLannotate feature annotations shown in this document.]
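Description:
pET28a-SznF is a bacterial expression plasmid built on the pET28a backbone, carrying the SznF gene from Streptomyces achromogenes subsp. streptozoticus for production of the protein in E. coli. The associated work characterises SznF as an N-nitrosating metalloenzyme that builds the pharmacophore of streptozotocin. The roughly 1.4 kb coding sequence was inserted by restriction cloning between NdeI and HindIII, giving a construct of about 6.7 kb. The plasmid is selected with kanamycin through an aminoglycoside phosphotransferase gene and replicates from a ColE1/pMB1-type origin. The bom and rop elements inherited from pBR322 are also annotated, although the catalogue entry lists the plasmid as high copy. An f1 origin is also present, which permits single-stranded DNA production with helper phage.

Expression follows the standard pET arrangement. A T7 promoter is immediately followed by a lac operator and the strong T7 gene 10 ribosome binding site, a T7 terminator lies downstream, and the plasmid-borne lacI gene supplies repressor. Transcription therefore requires a host that provides T7 RNA polymerase and is induced with IPTG. Upstream of the insert, the annotation detects a His-tag fragment (matched to a composite tag entry) followed by a thrombin cleavage site, consistent with an N-terminal, thrombin-removable His tag for affinity purification. A second His-tag match lies downstream of the insert, but the record does not indicate whether the SznF reading frame continues into it or ends at a stop codon first. Small matches to TcR, SET1 and the AmpR promoter appear to be backbone remnants rather than functional parts. The plasmid is suited to overexpressing and purifying SznF for biochemical and structural study.
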