Addgene plasmid #139564: pET28a-SznF
Purpose: expresses SznF in E. coli
Depositing lab: Emily Balskus. Depositing organization: Harvard University. Publication: An N-nitrosating metalloenzyme constructs the pharmacophore of streptozotocin. Ng TL, Rohac R, Mitchell AJ, Boal AK, Balskus EP. Nature. 2019 Feb;566(7742):94-99. doi: 10.1038/s41586-019-0894-z. Epub 2019 Feb 6. PubMed 30728519.
Backbone
  Vector backbone: pET28a
  Backbone size w/o insert (bp): 5308
  Total vector size (bp): 6724
  Vector type: Bacterial Expression
Growth in bacteria
  Bacterial resistance: Kanamycin, 50 μg/mL
  Growth temperature: 37°C
  Growth strain: DH5alpha
  Copy number: High Copy
Gene/Insert
  Gene/Insert name: SznF
  Species: Streptomyces achromogenes subsp. streptozoticus
  Insert size (bp): 1416
  GenBank ID: MK291260.1
  Promoter: T7
  Cloning method: Restriction Enzyme; 5′ cloning site NdeI (unknown if destroyed); 3′ cloning site HindIII (unknown if destroyed)
  Sequencing primers: 5′ T7; 3′ T7 Rev
Terms and licenses: Academic/Nonprofit Terms; Industry Terms: Not Available to Industry
How to cite: pET28a-SznF was a gift from Emily Balskus (Addgene plasmid # 139564 ; http://n2t.net/addgene:139564 ; RRID:Addgene_139564)
